Addgene plasmid #146985: pAc5.1B-lambdaN-HA-DmUPF1_1-1106-siRNAres-V5His6_N
Purpose: Insect Expression of DmUPF1_1-1106-siRNAres
Depositing lab: Elisa Izaurralde. Depositing organization: Max Planck Institute for Developmental Biology.
Backbone
  Vector backbone: Unknown
  Vector type: Insect Expression
Growth in bacteria
  Bacterial resistance: Ampicillin, 100 μg/mL
  Growth temperature: 37°C
  Growth strain: DH5alpha
  Copy number: Low Copy
Gene/Insert
  Gene/Insert name: DmUPF1_1-1106-siRNAres
  Species: D. melanogaster (fly)
  Mutation: 1 non silent mutations: G995E compared to the sequence given by FlyBase no.: CG1559
  Entrez Gene: Upf1 (a.k.a. Dmel_CG1559, CG1559, Dm-Upf1, DmUpf1, Dmel\CG1559, UPF1, Upf1p, smg-2, upf1)
  Cloning method: Unknown
Terms and licenses: Academic/Nonprofit Terms; Industry Terms: Not Available to Industry
Depositor comments: Plasmids from this collection were made available to the research community and donated after the lab closed. Please note that the sequence provided by the depositing laboratory may be theoretical/predicted or based on Sanger sequencing results. There may be discrepancies between sequencing results obtained by Addgene and the depositor sequence. If an Addgene verified sequence is not available, please contact before placing your order to request that our lab fully sequence the plasmid.
How to cite: pAc5.1B-lambdaN-HA-DmUPF1_1-1106-siRNAres-V5His6_N was a gift from Elisa Izaurralde (Addgene plasmid # 146985 ; http://n2t.net/addgene:146985 ; RRID:Addgene_146985)
