[The description below was written by a language model from this plasmid's Addgene catalogue record and pLannotate feature annotations shown in this document.]
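Description:
pAc5.1B-lambdaN-HA-DmUPF1_1-1106-siRNAres-V5His6_N is an insect expression plasmid of about 8.8 kb for producing a tagged fragment of Drosophila melanogaster UPF1 in fly cells. The catalogue lists the backbone as unknown, although the name points to a pAc5.1B-type vector, consistent with the annotated features. In bacteria it is maintained through a ColE1/pUC-type origin and selected with ampicillin via a β-lactamase gene under its own promoter. The feature annotation calls the origin high-copy, whereas the repository entry lists the plasmid as low copy. Short fragments of a tetracycline resistance gene and of SV40 large T antigen are also detected, and appear to be non-functional backbone remnants.

Expression is driven by the constitutive Drosophila actin 5C promoter and terminated by an SV40 polyadenylation signal. The open reading frame begins with a short fragment of the bacteriophage lambda N protein, followed by an HA epitope (annotated as a partial match to a 3xHA tag) and then UPF1 residues 1–1106. A V5 epitope lies downstream, and the name indicates a His6 tag as well, though this is not separately annotated and the record does not show whether these C-terminal tags are translated in frame. UPF1 is the RNA helicase and ATPase central to nonsense-mediated mRNA decay. The lambda N peptide binds boxB RNA hairpins, so such fusions are generally used to tether a protein to a boxB-containing reporter transcript and assess its effect on mRNA fate. The "siRNAres" designation implies a coding sequence altered to escape RNAi, which would allow complementation after depletion of endogenous UPF1, though the record does not detail the changes. The insert carries one non-silent substitution, G995E, relative to the FlyBase reference.
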