Features (pLannotate 1.2.2; 11 found; start..end, strand, type, name):
     56..2568    +  promoter       Ac5 promoter: Drosophila melanogaster actin 5C promoter
   2588..2653    +  CDS            N (fragment): REGN_LAMBD - Experimental evidence at protein level: Swiss-Prot protein existence level 1. Plays a role as a transcriptional antitermination factor that allows the virus to initiate its lytic phase. Activates expression of the delayed viral early genes by modifying host RNA polymerase (RNAP) into a form that is resistant to termination signals. This antitermination function requires the host NusA protein which serves to stabilize the interaction between antitermination protein N and host RNA polymerase. From Escherichia phage lambda (Bacteriophage lambda).
   2678..2704    +  CDS            3xHA (fragment): three tandem HA epitope tags
   2732..6049    +  CDS            Upf1 (fragment): RENT1_DROME - Experimental evidence at protein level: Swiss-Prot protein existence level 1. RNA-dependent helicase and ATPase required for nonsense- mediated decay (NMD) of mRNAs containing premature stop codons. Is recruited to mRNAs upon translation termination and undergoes a cycle of phosphorylation and dephosphorylation; its phosphorylation appears to be a key step in NMD. The formation of an Upf1-Upf2-Upf3 surveillance complex is believed to activate NMD (By similarity). From Drosophila melanogaster (Fruit fly).
   6080..6121    +  CDS            V5 tag: epitope tag from simian virus 5
   6221..6355    -  polyA_signal   SV40 poly(A) signal: SV40 polyadenylation signal
   6378..6462    -  CDS            large T antigen (fragment): large T antigen from SV40 (simian virus 40)
   6463..6933    +  CDS            TcR (fragment): tetracycline efflux protein; tet; confers resistance to tetracycline
   6977..7565    -  rep_origin     ori: high-copy-number ColE1/pMB1/pBR322/pUC origin of replication
   7736..8596    -  CDS            AmpR: β-lactamase; bla; confers resistance to ampicillin, carbenicillin, and related antibiotics
   8597..8701    -  promoter       AmpR promoter: bla
>Addgene plasmid #146985 | pAc5.1B-lambdaN-HA-DmUPF1_1-1106-siRNAres-V5His6_N | depositor full sequence | sequence record 289432 | Full Sequence
CTTCAAGGAATTAATTCTATATTCTAAAAACACAAATGATACTTCTAAAAAAAATCATGAATGGCATCAA
CTCTGAATCAAATCTTTGCAGATGCACCTACTTCTCATTTCCACTGTCACATCATTTTTCCAGATCTCGC
TGCCTGTTATGTGGCCCACAAACCAAGACACGTTTTATGGCCATTAAAGCTGGCTGATCGTCGCCAAACA
CCAAATACATATCAATATGTACATTCGAGAAAGAAGCGATCAAAGAAGCGTCTTCGGGCGAGTAGGAGAA
TGCGGAGGAGAAGGAGAACGAGCTGATCTAGTATCTCTCCACAATCCAATGCCAACTGACCAACTGGCCA
TATTCGGAGCAATTTGAAGCCAATTTCCATCGCCTGGCGATCGCTCCATTCTTGGCTATATGTTTTTCAC
CGTTCCCGGGGCCATTTTCAAAGACTCGTCGGTAAGATAAGATTGTGTCACTCGCTGTCTCTCTTCATTT
GTCGAAGAATGCTGAGGAATTTCGCGATGACGTCGGCGAGTATTTTGAAGAATGAGAATAATTTGTATTT
ATACGAAAATCAGTTAGTGGAATTTTCTACAAAAACATGTTATCTATAGATAATTTTGTTGCAAAATATG
TTGACTATGACAAAGATTGTATGTATATACCTTTAATGTATTCTCATTTTCTTATGTATTTATAATGGCA
ATGATGATACTGATGATATTTTAAGATGATGCCAGACCACAGGCTGATTTCTGCGTCTTTTGCCGAACGC
AGTGCATGTGCGGTTGTTGTTTTTTGGAATAGTTTCAATTTTCGGACTGTCCGCTTTGATTTCAGTTTCT
TGGCTTATTCAAAAAGCAAAGTAAAGCCAAAAAAGCGAGATGGCAATACCAAATGCGGCAAAACGGTAGT
GGAAGGAAAGGGGTGCGGGGCAGCGGAAGGAAGGGTGGGGCGGGGCGTGGCGGGGTCTGTGGCTGGGCGC
GACGTCACCGACGTTGGAGCCACTCCTTTGACCATGTGTGCGTGTGTGTATTATTCGTGTCTCGCCACTC
GCCGGTTGTTTTTTTCTTTTTATCTCGCTCTCTCTAGCGCCATCTCGTACGCATGCTCAACGCACCGCAT
GTTGCCGTGTCCTTTATGCGTCATTTTGGCTCGAAATAGGCAATTATTTAAACAAAGATTAGTCAACGAA
AACGCTAAAATAAATAAGTCTACAATATGGTTACTTATTGCCATGTGTGTGCAGCCAACGATAGCAACAA
AAGCAACAACACAGTGGCTTTCCCTCTTTCACTTTTTGTTTGCAAGCGCGTGCGAGCAAGACGGCACGAC
CGGCAAACGCAATTACGCTGACAAAGAGCAGACGAAGTTTTGGCCGAAAAACATCAAGGCGCCTGATACG
AATGCATTTGCAATAACAATTGCGATATTTAATATTGTTTATGAAGCTGTTTGACTTCAAAACACACAAA
AAAAAAAATAAAACAAATTATTTGAAAGAGAATTAGGAATCGGACAGCTTATCGTTACGGGCTAACAGCA
CACCGAGACGAAATAGCTTACCTGACGTCACAGCCTCTGGAAGAACTGCCGCCAAGCAGAGAGAGAGAGA
AAAAGAGGGAGAGCAGCTTAGACCGCATGTGCTTGTGTGTGAGGCGTCTCTCTCTTCGTCTCCTGTTTGC
GCAAACGCATAGACTGCACTGAGAAAATCGATTACCTATTTTTTATGAATGAATATTTGCACTATTACTA
TTCAAAACTATTAAGATAGCAATCACATTCAATAGCCAAATACTATACCACCTGAGCGATGCAACGAAAT
GATCAATTTGAGCAAAAATGCTGCATATTTAGGACGGCATCATTATAGAAATGCTTCTTGCTGTGTACTT
TTCTCTCGTCTGGCAGCTGTTTCGCCGTTATTGTTAAAACCGGCTTAAGTTAGGTGTGTTTTCTACGACT
AGTGATGCCCCTACTAGAAGATGTGTGTTGCACAAATGTCCCTGAATAACCAATTTGAAGTGCAGATAGC
AGTAAACGTAAGCTAATATGAATATTATTTAACTGTAATGTTTTAATATCGCTGGACATTACTAATAAAC
CCACTATAAACACATGTACATATGTATGTTTTGGCATACAATGAGTAGTTGGGGAAAAAATGTGTAAAAG
CACCGTGACCATCACAGCATAAAGATAACCAGCTGAAGTATCGAATATGAGTAACCCCCAAATTGAATCA
CATGCCGCAACTGATAGGACCCATGGAAGTACACTCTTCATGGCGATATACAAGACACACACAAGCACGA
ACACCCAGTTGCGGAGGAAATTCTCCGTAAATGAAAACCCAATCGGCGAACAATTCATACCCATATATGG
TAAAAGTTTTGAACGCGACTTGAGAGCGGAGAGCATTGCGGCTGATAAGGTTTTAGCGCTAAGCGGGCTT
TATAAAACGGGCTGCGGGACCAGTTTTCATATCACTACCGTTTGAGTTCTTGTGCTGTGTGGATACTCCT
CCCGACACAAAGCCGCTCCATCAGCCAGCAGTCGTCTAATCCAGAGACCCCGGATCGGGGTACCAACATG
GACGCACAAACACGACGACGTGAGCGTCGCGCTGAGAAACAAGCTCAATGGAAAGCTGCAAACGGTGGAT
CTCCTCCACATATGGCTTACCCATACGATGTTCCAGATTACGCTCCTCCAAGCTTGAATTCTGCAGATAT
CATGAGCGTGGACACGTACGCGCCCAGCTCGGCGCTCTCGTTCCTGGACATGGACGACAACGAGCTGCTT
CCGGGAGCGGATACTCAACCCACGCAGTACGATTACCGCGACTTTACCATGCCCTCCACCTCGCAGAGCC
AGACCCAGAACGATCAGCTGGAGATTGCCCAACGCTGCTCTGCCGGAGACTCGCATCCACGACTGGCCAG
CATCACCAACGATCTGGCCGATCTGCAGTTCGAAGAGGAGGACGACGAGCCTGGCAGCTCGTATGTGAAG
GAGCTGCCGCCGCATGCGTGCAAGTATTGCGGCATCCATGATCCAGCCACGGTGGTCATGTGCAACAACT
GCCGCAAATGGTTTTGCAACGGTCGTGGAAGCACTTCCGGTTCGCACATCATCAACCATCTGGTGAGGGC
CAAGCATCGCGAGGTGACGCTCCACGGGGAAGGTCCCCTGGGCGAGACAATCCTGGAGTGCTACTCCTGT
GGTGTGCGCAACGTCTTTGTGCTGGGCTTCATTCCGGCCAAGGCCGATTCTGTGGTCGTGCTGCTCTGCC
GTCAGCCGTGTGCCGCCCAAAACTCCCTTAAAGACATGAACTGGGACCAGGAACAGTGGAAGCCTCTAAT
TGCAGACCGCTGCTTTTTGGCCTGGCTGGTAAAGCAACCCAGCGAACAGGGACAGCTGCGAGCTCGCCAA
ATCTCAGCCGCTCAGATCAACAAGCTGGAGGAGCTATGGAAGGAGAATATTGAGGCCACGTTTCAGGATC
TGGAGAAGCCAGGCATTGACTCGGAGCCAGCACATGTGCTACTCCGCTACGAGGATGGCTATCAGTACGA
GAAGACCTTTGGGCCGCTGGTCCGCCTTGAGGCCGAATACGACCAAAAACTGAAGGAGTCTGCCACGCAG
GAGAACATCGAAGTACGCTGGGACGTCGGCCTCAACAAAAAGACCATTGCCTACTTTACGCTGGCGAAGA
CCGATTCGGACATGAAGCTCATGCATGGCGACGAGCTGCGCCTGCATTATGTGGGCGAGCTGTACAATCC
GTGGAGCGAGATCGGCCACGTTATCAAGGTGCCGGACAATTTCGGCGATGACGTCGGCCTGGAGCTGAAA
TCCTCAACGAATGCCCCGGTTAAGTGCACCAGTAACTTTACGGTGGACTTCATCTGGAAGTGCACGTCAT
TTGATCGCATGACACGTGCTCTGTGCAAATTCGCCATCGATCGCAATTCAGTGTCGAACTTCATCTACTC
GCGCCTGTTGGGCCACGGTCGTGCGGATTCCAACGACGAGGTGCTGTTCCGCGGCCCACAACCCAAGCTC
TTCAGTGCCCCGCATCTGCCGGATTTGAATCGCAGCCAGGTGTATGCCGTGAAACACGCGCTTCAGCGTC
CGCTCTCGCTAATCCAAGGGCCGCCTGGCACGGGCAAAACCGTGACCTCGGCGACCATCGTTTACCAGCT
GGTCAAGCTCCATGGTGGCACAGTGCTGGTGTGCGCTCCCAGCAACACGGCCGTGGATCAGCTAACTGAG
AAGATCCACCGAACAAACCTTAAAGTGGTGCGTGTTTGCGCCAAGAGCCGTGAGGCCATCGATAGCCCGG
TAAGCTTCCTGGCGCTGCACAACCAAATCCGTAACATGGAGACCAACTCGGAGCTAAAGAAGCTGCAGCA
GCTGAAAGACGAGACCGGCGAGCTGAGCTCAGCAGACGAAAAGCGATACCGCAACCTGAAACGTGCCGCC
GAGAACCAACTGCTGGAGGCTGCCGACGTTATCTGCTGCACATGCGTAGGCGCCGGCGATGGTCGTCTAT
CGCGAGTCAAGTTCACCTCGATCCTGATCGATGAGTCTATGCAGTCGACGGAGCCGGAGTGCATGGTGCC
AGTGGTGCTGGGCGCTAAGCAGCTGATCCTCGTGGGCGATCACTGCCAGCTGGGACCGGTTGTTATGTGC
AAGAAAGCAGCTCGTGCCGGCCTCTCGCAAAGTTTGTTCGAGCGCCTGGTGGTTCTGGGCATCCGTCCGT
TCCGGCTGGAGGTGCAATATCGCATGCACCCCGAGCTGTCCCAGTTCCCGTCCAACTTCTTCTACGAGGG
ATCGCTGCAAAACGGCGTCTGCGCGGAGGATCGTCGCCTTAAGCTTGATTTCCCCTGGCCACAGCCGGAG
AGACCGATGTTCTTTCTGGTAACACAGGGACAGGAGGAGATTGCCGGCTCCGGCACCTCTTTCCTCAACC
GCACAGAGGCGGCCAACGTGGAAAAGATTACGACGCGATTCCTTAAGGCAGGCATCAAGCCGGAACAAAT
TGGAATCATCACGCCTTACGAAGGTCAGCGCGCTTACCTGGTGCAGTACATGCAATACCAGGGCAGCCTG
CACTCTCGTCTATACCAGGAGATCGAGATCGCCAGTGTGGACGCGTTCCAGGGACGTGAGAAGGACATCA
TTATCATGTCTTGCGTGCGATCTAACGAACGTCAAGGCATCGGCTTTTTGAACGACCCACGTCGCCTTAA
TGTTGCCCTTACACGGGCCAAGTTCGGGATCATCATTGTGGGCAATCCCAAAGTGCTCGCCAAGCAGCAG
CTGTGGAACCATCTGCTCAACTTCTACAAGGACCGTAAGGTGCTCGTCGAGGGATCTCTGAATAACCTTA
AGGAGTCGCTAATCCACTTCCAGAAGCCCAAAAAGCTTGTCAACAGCATGAACATTGGGGCACACTTTAT
GTCCACCATTATTGCCGATGCCAAGGAAGTGATGGTGCCAGGCTCCATTTACGACCGCAGTGGCGGTTAC
GGCCAAGGTCGCCAAATGGTGGGACAGTCAATGAATGGCGGACAGTACGGTGGCAGTGGAGGTGGTCCCT
ACGGAAACTCACCCCTCGGCTACGGTACTCCCAGCTCCAATTCCATGGTGGGCTTTGGCCTGGGCAACGG
AGGCAATGGCGCGGCCGGTGGCAACAACAACTTCGGAGGGGCTGAACCCAGTTGGGCGGCTGCCCACCTC
CACCACGACTCCATTGGCTATATATCCAACGAGCATGGAGCAGCAGCACTGGGCAACATGCCAGTTCCGG
TTGGCATGTTCATGAACATGAGCAATATTCCGCCGCGTTTCTACAACCAGCACCAGCAGGCGATCATGGC
GGTCAAGCAGAATCGCGCCATTCAACAACAGACGGGTAATTTCTCTCCCGGTAACTCGGGTCCTGGAGTC
ACTGGAGTCGGAGTCGGACGAAGCGCCACCCCAGGCGGCAATAAGAAGACCAACAAGCTGGGAAAATCGC
GCGTAACGGGCGGTGGAACTGGCGGGGCACGCTCGAGTCTAGAGGGCCCGCGGTTCGAAGGTAAGCCTAT
CCCTAACCCTCTCCTCGGTCTCGATTCTACGCGTACCGGTCATCATCACCATCACCATTGAGTTTAAACC
CGCTGATCAGCCTCGACTGTGCCTTCTAAGGCCTGAGCTCGCTGATCAGCCTCGATCGAGGATCCAGACA
TGATAAGATACATTGATGAGTTTGGACAAACCACAACTAGAATGCAGTGAAAAAAATGCTTTATTTGTGA
AATTTGTGATGCTATTGCTTTATTTGTAACCATTATAAGCTGCAATAAACAAGTTAACAACAACAATTGC
ATTCATTTTATGTTTCAGGTTCAGGGGGAGGTGTGGGAGGTTTTTTAAAGCAAGTAAAACCTCTACAAAT
GTGGTATGGCTGATTATGATCAGTCGACCGATGCCCTTGAGAGCCTTCAACCCAGTCAGCTCCTTCCGGT
GGGCGCGGGGCATGACTATCGTCGCCGCACTTATGACTGTCTTCTTTATCATGCAACTCGTAGGACAGGT
GCCGGCAGCGCTCTGGGTCATTTTCGGCGAGGACCGCTTTCGCTGGAGCGCGACGATGATCGGCCTGTCG
CTTGCGGTATTCGGAATCTTGCACGCCCTCGCTCAAGCCTTCGTCACTGGTCCCGCCACCAAACGTTTCG
GCGAGAAGCAGGCCATTATCGCCGGCATGGCGGCCGACGCGCTGGGCTACGTCTTGCTGGCGTTCGCGAC
GCGAGGCTGGATGGCCTTCCCCATTATGATTCTTCTCGCTTCCGGCGGCATCGGGATGCCCGCGTTGCAG
GCCATGCTGTCCAGGCAGGTAGATGACGACCATCAGGGACAGCTTCAAGGATCGCTCGCGGCTCTTACCA
GCCAGCAAAAGGCCAGGAACCGTAAAAAGGCCGCGTTGCTGGCGTTTTTCCATAGGCTCCGCCCCCCTGA
CGAGCATCACAAAAATCGACGCTCAAGTCAGAGGTGGCGAAACCCGACAGGACTATAAAGATACCAGGCG
TTTCCCCCTGGAAGCTCCCTCGTGCGCTCTCCTGTTCCGACCCTGCCGCTTACCGGATACCTGTCCGCCT
TTCTCCCTTCGGGAAGCGTGGCGCTTTCTCAATGCTCACGCTGTAGGTATCTCAGTTCGGTGTAGGTCGT
TCGCTCCAAGCTGGGCTGTGTGCACGAACCCCCCGTTCAGCCCGACCGCTGCGCCTTATCCGGTAACTAT
CGTCTTGAGTCCAACCCGGTAAGACACGACTTATCGCCACTGGCAGCAGCCACTGGTAACAGGATTAGCA
GAGCGAGGTATGTAGGCGGTGCTACAGAGTTCTTGAAGTGGTGGCCTAACTACGGCTACACTAGAAGGAC
AGTATTTGGTATCTGCGCTCTGCTGAAGCCAGTTACCTTCGGAAAAAGAGTTGGTAGCTCTTGATCCGGC
AAACAAACCACCGCTGGTAGCGGTGGTTTTTTTGTTTGCAAGCAGCAGATTACGCGCAGAAAAAAAGGAT
CTCAAGAAGATCCTTTGATCTTTTCTACGGGGTCTGACGCTCAGTGGAACGAAAACTCACGTTAAGGGAT
TTTGGTCATGAGATTATCAAAAAGGATCTTCACCTAGATCCTTTTAAATTAAAAATGAAGTTTTAAATCA
ATCTAAAGTATATATGAGTAAACTTGGTCTGACAGTTACCAATGCTTAATCAGTGAGGCACCTATCTCAG
CGATCTGTCTATTTCGTTCATCCATAGTTGCCTGACTCCCCGTCGTGTAGATAACTACGATACGGGAGGG
CTTACCATCTGGCCCCAGTGCTGCAATGATACCGCGAGACCCACGCTCACCGGCTCCAGATTTATCAGCA
ATAAACCAGCCAGCCGGAAGGGCCGAGCGCAGAAGTGGTCCTGCAACTTTATCCGCCTCCATCCAGTCTA
TTAATTGTTGCCGGGAAGCTAGAGTAAGTAGTTCGCCAGTTAATAGTTTGCGCAACGTTGTTGCCATTGC
TGCAGGCATCGTGGTGTCACGCTCGTCGTTTGGTATGGCTTCATTCAGCTCCGGTTCCCAACGATCAAGG
CGAGTTACATGATCCCCCATGTTGTGCAAAAAAGCGGTTAGCTCCTTCGGTCCTCCGATCGTTGTCAGAA
GTAAGTTGGCCGCAGTGTTATCACTCATGGTTATGGCAGCACTGCATAATTCTCTTACTGTCATGCCATC
CGTAAGATGCTTTTCTGTGACTGGTGAGTACTCAACCAAGTCATTCTGAGAATAGTGTATGCGGCGACCG
AGTTGCTCTTGCCCGGCGTCAACACGGGATAATACCGCGCCACATAGCAGAACTTTAAAAGTGCTCATCA
TTGGAAAACGTTCTTCGGGGCGAAAACTCTCAAGGATCTTACCGCTGTTGAGATCCAGTTCGATGTAACC
CACTCGTGCACCCAACTGATCTTCAGCATCTTTTACTTTCACCAGCGTTTCTGGGTGAGCAAAAACAGGA
AGGCAAAATGCCGCAAAAAAGGGAATAAGGGCGACACGGAAATGTTGAATACTCATACTCTTCCTTTTTC
AATATTATTGAAGCATTTATCAGGGTTATTGTCTCATGAGCGGATACATATTTGAATGTATTTAGAAAAA
TAAACAAATAGGGGTTCCGCGCACATTTCCCCGAAAAGTGCCACCTGACGTCTAAGAAACCATTATTATC
ATGACATTAACCTATAAAAATAGGCGTATCACGAGGCCCTTTCGT
